>Addgene plasmid #237962 | TRAV8-4 | addgene full sequence | sequence record 475806 | Addgene NGS Result
AGGCTAGGTGGAGGCTCAGTGATGATAAGTCTGCGATGGTGGATGCATGTGTCATGGTCATAGCTGTTTC
CTGTGTGAAATTGTTATCCGCTCAGAGGGCACAATCCTATTCCGCGCTATCCGACAATCTCCAAGACATT
AGGTGGAGTTCAGTTCGGCGTATGGCATATGTCGCTGGAAAGAACATGTGAGCAAAAGGCCAGCAAAAGG
CCAGGAACCGTAAAAAGGCCGCGTTGCTGGCGTTTTTCCATAGGCTCCGCCCCCCTGACGAGCATCACAA
AAATCGACGCTCAAGTCAGAGGTGGCGAAACCCGACAGGACTATAAAGATACCAGGCGTTTCCCCCTGGA
AGCTCCCTCGTGCGCTCTCCTGTTCCGACCCTGCCGCTTACCGGATACCTGTCCGCCTTTCTCCCTTCGG
GAAGCGTGGCGCTTTCTCATAGCTCACGCTGTAGGTATCTCAGTTCGGTGTAGGTCGTTCGCTCCAAGCT
GGGCTGTGTGCACGAACCCCCCGTTCAGCCCGACCGCTGCGCCTTATCCGGTAACTATCGTCTTGAGTCC
AACCCGGTAAGACACGACTTATCGCCACTGGCAGCAGCCACTGGTAACAGGATTAGCAGAGCGAGGTATG
TAGGCGGTGCTACAGAGTTCTTGAAGTGGTGGCCTAACTACGGCTACACTAGAAGAACAGTATTTGGTAT
CTGCGCTCTGCTGAAGCCAGTTACCTTCGGAAAAAGAGTTGGTAGCTCTTGATCCGGCAAACAAACCACC
GCTGGTAGCGGTGGTTTTTTTGTTTGCAAGCAGCAGATTACGCGCAGAAAAAAAGGATCTCAAGAAGAAG
ATCCTTTGATCTTTTCTACGGGGTCTGACGCTCAGTGGAACGAAAACTCACGTTAAGGGATTTTGGTCAT
GAGATTATCAAAAAGGATCTTCACCTAGATCCTTTTAAATTAAAAATGAAGTTTTAAATCAAGCCCAATC
TGAATAATGTTACAACCAATTAACCAATTCTGATTAGAAAAACTCATCGAGCATCAAATGAAACTGCAAT
TTATTCATATCAGGATTATCAATACCATATTTTTGAAAAAGCCGTTTCTGTAATGAAGGAGAAAACTCAC
CGAGGCAGTTCCATAGGATGGCAAGATCCTGGTATCGGTCTGCGATTCCGACTCGTCCAACATCAATACA
ACCTATTAATTTCCCCTCGTCAAAAATAAGGTTATCAAGTGAGAAATCACCATGAGTGACGACTGAATCC
GGTGAGAATGGCAAAAGTTTATGCATTTCTTTCCAGACTTGTTCAACAGGCCAGCCATTACGCTCGTCAT
CAAAATCACTCGCATCAACCAAACCGTTATTCATTCGTGATTGCGCCTGAGCAAGACGAAATACGCGATC
GCTGTTAAAAGGACAATTACAAACAGGAATCGAATGCAACCGGCGCAGGAACACTGCCAGCGCATCAACA
ATATTTTCACCTGAATCAGGATATTCTTCTAATACCTGGAATGCTGTTTTTCCGGGGATCGCAGTGGTGA
GTAACCATGCATCATCAGGAGTACGGATAAAATGCTTGATGGTCGGAAGAGGCATAAATTCCGTCAGCCA
GTTTAGTCTGACCATCTCATCTGTAACATCATTGGCAACGCTACCTTTGCCATGTTTCAGAAACAACTCT
GGCGCATCGGGCTTCCCATACAAGCGATAGATTGTCGCACCTGATTGCCCGACATTATCGCGAGCCCATT
TATACCCATATAAATCAGCATCCATGTTGGAATTTAATCGCGGCCTCGACGTTTCCCGTTGAATATGGCT
CATAACACCCCTTGTATTACTGTTTATGTAAGCAGACAGTTTTATTGTTCATGATGATATATTTTTATCT
TGTGCAATGTAACATCAGAGATTTTGAGACACGGGCCAGAGCTGCATCGCGCGTTTCGGTGATGACGGTG
AAAACCTCTGACACATGCAGCTCCCGGGACGGTCACAGCTTGTCTGTAAGCGGATGCCGGGAGCAGACAA
GCCCGTCAGGGCGCGTCAGCGGGTGTTGGCTGTTGTTTGTCGCATTATACGAGCGTCCAGGTTGGGATAC
CTGAAACAAAACCCATCGTACGGCCAAGGAAGTCTCCAATAACTGTGATCCACCACAAGCGCCAGGGTTT
TCCCAGTCACGACGTTGTAAAACGACGGCCAGTCATGCATAATCCGCACGCATCTGGAATAAGGAAGTGC
CATTCCGCCTGACCTCTCGAGTAATAGAGACCCGTCTCACTAAAAAACGTGTTCCCACCCGAGGTCGCTG
TGTTTGAGCCATCAGAAGCAGAGATCTCCCACACCCAAAAGGCCACACTGGTGTGCCTGGCCACAGGCTT
CTACCCCGACCACGTGGAGCTGAGCTGGTGGGTGAATGGGAAGGAGGTGCACAGTGGGGTCAGCACAGAC
CCGCAGCCCCTCAAGGAGCAGCCCGCCCTCAATGACTCCAGATACTGCCTGAGCAGCCGCCTGAGAGTCT
CGGCCACCTTCTGGCAGAACCCCCGCAACCACTTCCGCTGTCAAGTCCAGTTCTACGGGCTCTCGGAGAA
TGACGAGTGGACCCAGGATAGGGCCAAACCTGTCACCCAGATCGTCAGCGCCGAGGCCTGGGGTAGAGCA
GACTGTGGCTTCACCTCCGAGTCTTACCAGCAAGGGGTCCTGTCTGCCACCATCCTCTATGAGATCTTGC
TAGGGAAGGCCACCTTGTATGCCGTGCTGGTCAGTGCCCTCGTGCTGATGGCCATGGTCAAGAGAAAGGA
TTCCAGAGGCGGAAGTGGAGCAACCAATTTCTCCTTGCTGAAGCAGGCCGGTGACGTTGAGGAAAACCCA
GGACCAATGCTCCTGCTGCTCGTCCCAGTGTTGGAGGTGATTTTTACCCTGGGAGGAACCAGAGCCCAGT
CGGTGACCCAGCTTGGCAGCCACGTGAGCGTGAGCGAAGGAGCCCTGGTTCTGCTGAGGTGCAACTACTC
ATCGTCTGTTCCACCATATCTCTTCTGGTATGTGCAATACCCCAACCAAGGACTCCAGCTTCTCCTGAAG
TACACATCAGCGGCCACCCTGGTTAAAGGCATCAACGGTTTTGAGGCTGAATTTAAGAAGAGTGAAACCT
CCTTCCACCTGACGAAACCCTCAGCCCATATGAGCGACGCGGCTGAAGGAGACGCGGTCTCAAAACCTCG
AG
Features (pLannotate 1.2.2; 6 found; start..end, strand, type, name):
    245..833     -  rep_origin     ori: high-copy-number ColE1/pMB1/pBR322/pUC origin of replication
   1014..1823    -  CDS            KanR: aminoglycoside phosphotransferase; aph(3')-Ia; confers resistance to kanamycin in bacteria or G418 (Geneticin®) in eukaryotes
   1930..1971    +  CDS            rop (fragment): Rop protein, which maintains plasmids at low copy number; rop
   2160..2203    -  CDS            lacZα (fragment): LacZα fragment of β-galactosidase; lacZ fragment
   2280..2810    +  CDS            TRBC2: TRBC2_HUMAN - Also known as TCRBC2 From Homo sapiens (Human).
   2877..3194    +  CDS            TVA1_MOUSE (fragment): Experimental evidence at protein level: Swiss-Prot protein existence level 1. From Mus musculus (Mouse).
