[The description below was written by a language model from this plasmid's Addgene catalogue record and pLannotate feature annotations shown in this document.]
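Description:
TRAV8-4 is a small synthetic-biology parts plasmid built on the commercial pTwist Kan High Copy v2 cloning backbone, intended as a modular building block for assembling full-length human T cell receptor (TCR) constructs rather than as an expression vector in its own right. It is propagated in E. coli from a high-copy ColE1/pUC-type origin and selected with kanamycin through an aminoglycoside phosphotransferase (KanR) gene. The short rop and lacZα fragments picked up by annotation are backbone remnants and are not functional elements. The sequenced plasmid is 3,222 nt, consistent with the stated backbone plus a 967 bp insert.

The insert, TRBC-P2A-TRAV8-4, joins a human TCR beta chain constant region (annotated as TRBC2) to a P2A self-cleaving peptide sequence, followed by the human TRAV8-4 alpha chain variable gene segment. The P2A is not separately annotated but would fall in the gap between the two coding features. The variable segment is labelled by the automated annotation as a fragment of a mouse TCR alpha V protein, which most likely reflects homology matching, since the catalogue record gives the species as human with no mutations. No promoter, polyadenylation signal or mammalian selection marker is annotated, so the cassette is not expected to be expressed from this plasmid.

This arrangement forms the middle portion of a bicistronic beta-P2A-alpha TCR open reading frame. Combining it with pieces supplying the beta variable and CDR3 regions upstream, and the alpha CDR3/J and constant regions downstream, would yield both chains from a single transcript. The record describes its use as generating TCRs via cloning, in the context of scalable TCR synthesis and antigen reactivity screening. The specific cloning method and destination vector are not stated.
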