Addgene plasmid #237962: TRAV8-4
Purpose: Encodes TRAV8-4 allele, P2A, and TRBC to generate TCRs via cloning
Depositing lab: Michael Birnbaum. Depositing organization: Massachusetts Institute of Technology. Publication: Scalable TCR synthesis and screening enable antigen reactivity mapping in vitiligo. Gaglione SA, Mukkamala RS, Krishna C, Smith BE, Wadsworth MH 2nd, Jelinsky SA, Perez CR, Schmidt-Hong L, Katz EL, Gellatly KJ, Ali LR, Shen J, Holec PV, Zhao QH, Chan AO, Xu EJK, Kravarik KM, Guzova JA, Dobson CS, Singh H, Garber M, Dougan M, Dougan SK, Harris JE, Winkler A, Birnbaum ME. Immunity. 2026 Feb 10;59(2):477-493.e9. doi: 10.1016/j.immuni.2026.01.001. Epub 2026 Jan 28. PubMed 41610844.
Backbone
  Vector backbone: pTwist Kan High Copy v2
  Backbone manufacturer: Twist
  Backbone size w/o insert (bp): 2255
  Vector type: Synthetic Biology
Growth in bacteria
  Bacterial resistance: Kanamycin, 50 μg/mL
  Growth temperature: 37°C
  Growth strain: DH5alpha
  Copy number: High Copy
Gene/Insert
  Gene/Insert name: TRBC-P2A-TRAV8-4
  Species: H. sapiens (human)
  Insert size (bp): 967
  Mutation: None
  Entrez Gene: TRAV8-4 (a.k.a. TCRAV1S2, TCRAV8S4, TRAV84)
  Cloning method: Unknown
Terms and licenses: Academic/Nonprofit Terms; Industry Terms: Not Available to Industry
Depositor comments: Please visit https://doi.org/10.1101/2025.04.24.649726 for bioRxiv preprint.
How to cite: TRAV8-4 was a gift from Michael Birnbaum (Addgene plasmid # 237962 ; http://n2t.net/addgene:237962 ; RRID:Addgene_237962)
